>Addgene plasmid #240661 | pG20_TEV_mVenus_FR | addgene full sequence | sequence record 482840 | Addgene NGS Result
AGCTCTCATCAACCGTGGCTCCCTCACTTTCTGGCTGGATGATGGGGCGATTCAGGCGATCCCCATCCAA
CAGCCCGCCGTCGAGCGGGCTTTTTTATCCCCGGAAGCCTGTGGATAGAGGGTAGTTATCCACGTGAAAC
CGCTAATGCCCCGCAAAGCCTTGATTCACGGGGCTTTCCGGCCCGCTCCAAAAACTATCCACGTGAAATC
GCTAATCAGGGTACGTGAAATCGCTAATCGGAGTACGTGAAATCGCTAATAAGGTCACGTGAAATCGCTA
ATCAAAAAGGCACGTGAGAACGCTAATAGCCCTTTCAGATCAACAGCTTGCAAACACCCCTCGCTCCGGC
AAGTAGTTACAGCAAGTAGTATGTTCAATTAGCTTTTCAATTATGAATATATATATCAATTATTGGTCGC
CCTTGGCTTGTGGACAATGCGCTACGCGCACCGGCTCCGCCCGTGGACAACCGCAAGCGGTTGCCCACCG
TCGAGCGCCTTTGCCCACAACCCGGCGGCCGGCCGCAACAGATCGTTTTATAAATTTTTTTTTTTGAAAA
AGAAAAAGCCCGAAAGGCGGCAACCTCTCGGGCTTCTGGATTTCCGATCCCCGGAATTAGATCTTGGCAG
GATATATTGTGGTGTAACGTTATCACTAAATGGAGCAACCTACTGTTTTTGAAGTTTGGGTTGCCATGTA
ATCACTTGCAATAAATATATGTACTAATGACTGCATCGGCTTGCGTGTCTAAATTTGTAGCTTATTGAAA
ACTTTTTGTGGTTAAAGACGAATCCAGTTAACTAACATAAGTTTAACAAAACAAGACCTTTTCCATATAT
AGACCACCGTTACCAACTTACAAAGAAGCCAAATAAAGTACAACACAACACTTGCAAGTTACAAAAAGAG
AGGAAAAAAAACATGGTACCATTTGACAACATATAGAAACACACATAAACATTACTTATAACAAAAAGAT
TCAAACTCGGCTTTTATTATCTCCCCCTGATCAAATTCTAAACACTTTATTCCTCATAAACTAACTCCCC
GACATTGGAGTTATTGGACTATGACGATGACATCAGTGGGGTAAGCTCACTTGTGCCCCAGTTTGCTAGG
GAGGTCGCAGTATCTGGCCACAGCCACCTCGTGCTGCTCGACGTAGGTTTCTTTGTCGGCCTCCTTGATT
CTTTCCAGTCTGTGGTCCACATAGTAGACGCCGGGCATCTTGAGGTTCTTAGCGGGTTTCTTGGATCTGT
ATGTGGTCTTGAAGTTGCAGATCAGGTGGCCCCCGCCCACGAGCTTCAGGGCCATGTCGCTTCTGCCTTC
CAGGCCGCCGTCAGCGGGGTACAGCATCTCGGTGTTGGCCTCCCAGCCGAGTGTTTTCTTCTGCATCACA
GGGCCGTTGGATGGGAAGTTCACCCCTCTGATCTTGACGTTGTAGATGAGGCAGCCGTCCTGGAGGCTGG
TGTCCTGGGTAGCGGTCAGCACGCCCCCATCTTCGTATGTGGTGACTCTCTCCCATGTGAAGCCCTCAGG
GAAGGACTGCTTAAAGAAGTCGGGGATGCCCTGGGTGTGGTTGATGAAGGTTCTGCTGCCGTACATGAAG
CTGGTAGCCAGGATGTCGAAGGCGAAGGGGAGAGGGCCGCCCTCGACCACCTTGATTCTCATGGTCTGGG
TGCCCTCGTAGGGCTTGCCTTCGCCCTCGGATGTGCACTTGAAGTGGTGGTTGTTCACGGTGCCCTCCAT
GTACAGCTTCATGTGCATGTTCTCCTTAATCAGCTCGCTCATAGTAGTGTGCTGGCCACCACGAGTACGG
TCACGGTCATGTTCCCCACCAGTATGTTGCTGTCCGTAGTACTGAGCTCTGTCTTTCAGATCCTGAGCTT
TGCTTCCCAACTTCATCCTTGCACTGTCCAACTTGTCTGATCCCTGTGGGTGCTCTCCCGTTGCGTACCT
ATTCACAATCAATAGGTATCATACCAAGCATTTTACCTATATAGATGATATACACAGACACATTCAAGCT
AGCTAGGTCAAATTTCGTATTTAGTTAACCAAATGTTCCCTAGAATTTGCAATTTCTTATTGTTACATTT
GTTATTCGACCAAAAAAATTGATCCAAAGCTACTGGCTCAACACATGCATGCACATATTGCACAAAATTA
TGAAGTAAGATGATAAATGTGTGCTTACTTGTAAATCCAAGAGAAAACGGTTATAGCGGCAATGCCAAAC
CCTCCAGAGGAAAGAAAACCGGTGATGAGGAGTGCAACTGTGATGAGAGCCGGGACAAGGATTGGGCTGA
AGATAACGAGCAGAGGTGTTGCAACAGTCAAAGCTATGACAGTTCCAACAAGGGTAAGGCTGGAGAGAAC
AAGGAGGGAACCACCAGCTGTGACAGCAGTTGCAGCTTTAGCAATCTGCCTAGACTTGGAGTAGTCAGAT
CCTCGTCCGGACATCTGGTACTGGTCACGATCTCGGCCCATCATCGGGTACTGATCTCTGCCGATGATAT
CGTGATGGGTTCCTCTAGCTGTATCCGCCATTTTTTTGTTCTTGTTTACTAGAGAGAATGAGATTTTGAA
TGAGAGATTGATCAAAAAGATGTGTATATATTTTGGAAGAGGTAGGAGTGTTTGTTAGATATATTAAGAA
AGGAGACGAGAAGTCACGTGTCAATGGAGACATCATGCAATTGTAGGCCACGTGTTAATGGCGTCACCAT
GCAGCCGCTGCATGTGTTAACGAGAGGAGTCTATTCAAAGACACGTTTGTTTTTTGCCTAGCTCAGAATG
TGGCGTTGGCATCGAACCGAAACATAAAACGCAAAACGAACCTTTGGGCTCGTCAGTATGGGTTTGGGCC
TTCAATAGATTCCTTCTATACGGCCCACATATCCACTATTGGCAACAAAATTAGAAAAATTTAGGATTTA
GTTTTAAAATTTGTTCCGCGACATTATAAAGCTTCGACGAGTCAGTAATAAACGGCGTCAAAGTGGTTGC
AGCCGGCACACACGAGTCGTGTTTATCAACTCAAAGCACAAATACTTTTCCTCAACCTAAAAATAAGGCA
ATTAGCCAAAAACAACTTTGCGTGTAAACAACGCTCAATACACGTGTCATTTTATTATTAGCTATTGCTT
CACCGCCTTAGCTTTCTCGTGACCTAGTCGTCCTCGTCTTTTCTTCTTCTTCTTCTATAAAACAATACCC
AAAGACCTCTTCTTCTTCACAATTCAGATTTCAATTTCTCAAAATCTTAAAAACTTTCTCTCAATTCTCT
CTACCGTGATCAAGGTAAATTTCTGTGTTCCTTATTCTCTCAAAATCTTCGATTTTGTTTTCGTTCGATC
CCAATTTCGTATATGTTCTTTGGTTTAGATTCTGTTAATCTTAGATCGAAGTCGATTTTCTGGGTTTGAT
CGTTAGATATCATCTTAATTCTCGATTAGGGTTTCATAGATATCATCCGATTTGTTCAAATAATTTGAGT
TTTGTCGAATAATTACTCTTCGATTTGTGATTTCTATCTAGATCTGGTGTTAGTTTCTAGTTTGTGCGAT
CGAATTTGTCGATTAATCTGAGTTTTTCTGATTAACAGACTAGAGTTAACCGGGCTCAGGCCTGGCGCGC
CACTAGTGGATCCGATGGTGTCTTCGATTCAATACGCAAACCGCCTCTCCCCGCGCGTTGGCCGATTCAT
TAATGCAGCTGGCACGACAGGTTTCCCGACTGGAAAGCGGGCAGTGAGCGCAACGCAATTAATGTGAGTT
AGCTCACTCATTAGGCACCCCAGGCTTTACACTTTATGCTTCCGGCTCGTATGTTGTGTGGAATTGTGAG
CGGATAACAATTTCACACATACTAGAGAAAGAGGAGAAATACTAGATGGCTTCCTCCGAGGACGTTATCA
AAGAGTTCATGCGTTTCAAAGTTCGTATGGAAGGTTCCGTTAACGGTCACGAGTTCGAAATCGAAGGTGA
AGGTGAAGGTCGTCCGTACGAAGGTACCCAGACCGCTAAACTGAAAGTTACCAAAGGTGGTCCGCTGCCG
TTCGCTTGGGACATCCTGTCCCCGCAGTTCCAGTACGGTTCCAAGGCTTACGTTAAACACCCGGCTGACA
TCCCGGACTACCTGAAACTGTCCTTCCCGGAAGGTTTCAAATGGGAACGTGTTATGAACTTCGAGGACGG
TGGTGTTGTTACCGTTACCCAGGACTCCTCCCTGCAAGACGGTGAGTTCATCTACAAAGTTAAACTGCGT
GGTACCAACTTCCCGTCCGACGGTCCGGTTATGCAGAAAAAAACGATGGGTTGGGAAGCATCCACCGAAC
GTATGTACCCGGAGGACGGTGCTCTGAAAGGTGAAATCAAAATGCGTCTGAAACTGAAAGACGGTGGTCA
CTACGACGCTGAAGTTAAAACCACCTACATGGCTAAAAAACCGGTTCAGCTGCCGGGTGCTTACAAAACC
GACATCAAACTGGACATCACCTCCCACAACGAGGACTACACCATCGTTGAACAGTACGAACGTGCTGAAG
GTCGTCACTCCACCGGTGCTTAATAACGCTGATAGTGCTAGTGTAGATCGCTACTAGAGCCAGGCATCAA
ATAAAACGAAAGGCTCAGTCGAAAGACTGGGCCTTTCGTTTTATCTGTTGTTTGTCGGTGAACGCTCTCT
ACTAGAGTCACACTGGCTCACCTTCGGGTGGGCCTTTCTGCGTTTATAGAAGACACTGGACCCGGGAGTG
AGAACCTCTACTTCCAAGGCTCCATGGTGAGCAAGGGCGAGGAGCTGTTCACCGGGGTGGTGCCCATCCT
GGTCGAGCTGGACGGCGACGTAAACGGCCACAAGTTCAGCGTGTCCGGCGAGGGCGAGGGCGATGCCACC
TACGGCAAGCTGACCCTGAAGCTGATCTGCACCACCGGCAAGCTGCCCGTGCCCTGGCCCACCCTCGTGA
CCACCCTGGGCTACGGCCTGCAGTGCTTCGCCCGCTACCCCGACCACATGAAGCAGCACGACTTCTTCAA
GTCCGCCATGCCCGAAGGCTACGTCCAGGAGCGCACCATCTTCTTCAAGGACGACGGCAACTACAAGACC
CGCGCCGAGGTGAAGTTCGAGGGCGACACCCTGGTGAACCGCATCGAGCTGAAGGGCATCGACTTCAAGG
AGGACGGCAACATCCTGGGGCACAAGCTGGAGTACAACTACAACAGCCACAACGTCTATATCACCGCCGA
CAAGCAGAAGAACGGCATCAAGGCCAACTTCAAGATCCGCCACAACATCGAGGACGGCGGCGTGCAGCTC
GCCGACCACTACCAGCAGAACACCCCCATCGGCGACGGCCCCGTGCTGCTGCCCGACAACCACTACCTGA
GCTACCAGTCCGCCCTGAGCAAAGACCCCAACGAGAAGCGCGATCACATGGTCCTGCTGGAGTTCGTGAC
CGCCGCCGGGATCACTCTCGGCATGGACGAGCTGTACAAGTAAGAGCTCATATGAAGATGAAGATGAAAT
ATTTGGTGTGTCAAATAAATAGCTTGTGTGCTTAAGTTTGTGTTTTTTTCTTGGCTTGTTGTGTTATGAA
TTTGTGGCTTTTTCTAATATTAAATGAATGTAAGATCTCATTATAATGAATAAACAAATGTTTCTATAAT
CCATTGTGAATGTTTTGTTGGATCTCTTCTGCAGCATATAACTACTGTATGTGCTATGGTATGGACTATG
GAATATGATTAAAGATAAGGAATTCAGATCGGCTGAGTGGCTCCTTCAACGTTGCGGTTCTGTCAGTTCC
AAACGTAAAACGGCTTGTCCCGCGTCATCGGCGGGGGTCATAACGTGACTCCCTTAATTCTCCGCTCATG
ATCAGATTGTCGTTTCCCGCCTTCAGTTTAAACTATCAGTGTTTGACAGGATATATTGGCGGGTAAACTA
AGTCGCTGTATGTGTTTGTTTGAGATCTCATGTGAGCAAAAGGCCAGCAAAAGGCCAGGAACCGTAAAAA
GGCCGCGTTGCTGGCGTTTTTCCATAGGCTCCGCCCCCCTGACGAGCATCACAAAAATCGACGCTCAAGT
CAGAGGTGGCGAAACCCGACAGGACTATAAAGATACCAGGCGTTTCCCCCTGGAAGCTCCCTCGTGCGCT
CTCCTGTTCCGACCCTGCCGCTTACCGGATACCTGTCCGCCTTTCTCCCTTCGGGAAGCGTGGCGCTTTC
TCATAGCTCACGCTGTAGGTATCTCAGTTCGGTGTAGGTCGTTCGCTCCAAGCTGGGCTGTGTGCACGAA
CCCCCCGTTCAGCCCGACCGCTGCGCCTTATCCGGTAACTATCGTCTTGAGTCCAACCCGGTAAGACACG
ACTTATCGCCACTGGCAGCAGCCACTGGTAACAGGATTAGCAGAGCGAGGTATGTAGGCGGTGCTACAGA
GTTCTTGAAGTGGTGGCCTAACTACGGCTACACTAGAAGAACAGTATTTGGTATCTGCGCTCTGCTGAAG
CCAGTTACCTTCGGAAGAAGAGTTGGTAGCTCTTGATCCGGCAAACAAACCACCGCTGGTAGCGGTGGTT
TTTTTGTTTGCAAGCAGCAGATTACGCGCAGAAAAAAAGGATCTCAAGAAGATCCTTTGATCTTTTCTAC
GGGGTCTGACGCTCAGTGGAACGAAAACTCACGTTAAGGGATTTTGGTCATGAGATTATCAAAAAGGATC
TTCACCTAGATCCTTTTAAATTAAAAATGAAGTTTTAAATCAATCTAAAGTATATATGTGTAACATTGGT
CTAGTGATTAGAAAAACTCATCGAGCATCAAATGAAACTGCAATTTATTCATATCAGGATTATCAATACC
ATATTTTTGAAAAAGCCGTTTCTGTAATGAAGGAGAAAACTCACCGAGGCAGTTCCATAGGATGGCAAGA
TCCTGGTATCGGTCTGCGATTCCGACTCGTCCAACATCAATACAACCTATTAATTTCCCCTCGTCAAAAA
TAAGGTTATCAAGTGAGAAATCACCATGAGTGACGACTGAATCCGGTGAGAATGGCAAAAGTTTATGCAT
TTCTTTCCAGACTTGTTCAACAGGCCAGCCATTACGCTCGTCATCAAAATCACTCGCATCAACCAAACCG
TTATTCATTCGTGATTGCGCCTGAGCGAGACGAAATACGCGATCGCTGTTAAAAGGACAATTACAAACAG
GAATCGAATGCAACCGGCGCAGGAACACTGCCAGCGCATCAACAATATTTTCACCTGAATCAGGATATTC
TTCTAATACCTGGAATGCTGTTTTCCCTGGGATCGCAGTGGTGAGTAACCATGCATCATCAGGAGTACGG
ATAAAATGCTTGATGGTCGGAAGAGGCATAAATTCCGTCAGCCAGTTTAGTCTGACCATCTCATCTGTAA
CATCATTGGCAACGCTACCTTTGCCATGTTTCAGAAACAACTCTGGCGCATCGGGCTTCCCATACAATCG
GTAGATTGTCGCACCTGATTGCCCGACATTATCGCGAGCCCATTTATACCCATATAAATCAGCATCCATG
TTGGAATTTAATCGCGGCCTTGAGCAAGACGTTTCCCGTTGAATATGGCTCATAACACCCCTTGTATTAC
TGTTTATGTAAGCAGACAGTTTTATTGTTCATGATGATATATTTTTATCTTGTGCAATGTAACATCAGAG
ATTTTGAGACACAACGTGGCTTTGTTGAATAAATCGAACTTTTGCTGAGTTGAAGGATCAGATCACGCAT
CTTCCCGACAACGCAGACCGTTCCGTGGCAAAGCAAAAGTTCAAAATCACCAACTGGTCCACCTACAACA
A
Features (pLannotate 1.2.2; 18 found; start..end, strand, type, name):
     63..498     +  rep_origin     pSa ori: origin of replication from bacterial plasmid pSa
    625..647     +  misc_feature   LB T-DNA repeat: left border repeat from nopaline C58 T-DNA (truncated)
   1100..1792    -  CDS            TagRFP: TagRFP is a basic (constitutively fluorescent) red fluorescent protein published in 2007, derived from Entacmaea quadricolor. It has very low acid sensitivity.
   1793..2509    -  CDS            OLEO2_BRANA: Experimental evidence at protein level: Swiss-Prot protein existence level 1. May have a structural role to stabilize the lipid body during desiccation of the seed by preventing coalescence of the oil. Probably interacts with both lipid and phospholipid moieties of lipid bodies. May also provide recognition signals for specific lipase anchorage in lipolysis during seedling growth. From Brassica napus (Rape).
   3670..3757    +  CDS            lacI (fragment): lac repressor; lacI; The lac repressor binds to the lac operator to inhibit transcription in E. coli. This inhibition can be relieved by adding lactose or isopropyl-β-D-thiogalactopyranoside (IPTG).
   3770..3791    +  protein_bind   CAP binding site: CAP binding activates transcription in the presence of cAMP. E. coli catabolite activator protein
   3806..3836    +  promoter       lac promoter: promoter for the E. coli lac operon
   3844..3860    +  protein_bind   lac operator: The lac repressor binds to the lac operator to inhibit transcription in E. coli. This inhibition can be relieved by adding lactose or isopropyl-β-D-thiogalactopyranoside (IPTG). lac repressor encoded by lacI
   3896..4570    +  CDS            mRFP1: mRFP1 is a basic (constitutively fluorescent) red fluorescent protein published in 2002, derived from Discosoma sp.. It is reported to be a somewhat slowly-maturing monomer with low acid sensitivity.
   4618..4689    +  terminator     rrnB T1 terminator: transcription terminator T1 from the E. coli rrnB gene
   4705..4732    +  terminator     T7Te terminator: phage T7 early transcription terminator
   4784..5503    +  CDS            Venus: yellow fluorescent protein (YFP) with fast and efficient maturation (Nagai et al., 2002) mammalian codon-optimized
   5511..5759    +  terminator     HSP terminator: efficient transcription terminator from the Arabidopsis thaliana heat shock protein 18.2 gene (Nagaya et al., 2010)
   5770..5800    -  promoter       NOS promoter (fragment): nopaline synthase promoter
   5924..5948    +  misc_feature   RB T-DNA repeat: right border repeat from nopaline C58 T-DNA
   6039..6627    -  rep_origin     ori: high-copy-number ColE1/pMB1/pBR322/pUC origin of replication
   6798..7613    -  CDS            KanR: aminoglycoside phosphotransferase; aph(3')-Ia; confers resistance to kanamycin in bacteria or G418 (Geneticin®) in eukaryotes
   7798..58      +  CDS            TRA2_ECOLX (fragment) (across the origin): Protein predicted: Swiss-Prot protein existence level 4. Required for transposition of transposon Tn903. From Escherichia coli.
