[The description below was written by a language model from this plasmid's Addgene catalogue record and pLannotate feature annotations shown in this document.]
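Description:
pG20_TEV_mVenus_FR is an empty plant expression backbone of 7,841 bp built on the pGreen2.0 binary vector, designed for producing proteins carrying a C-terminal TEV-mVenus tag. It is maintained in E. coli at high copy through a ColE1/pUC-type origin and selected with kanamycin via an aph(3')-Ia gene. It also carries the pSa origin typical of pGreen vectors, which supports replication in Agrobacterium when the replicase function is supplied from a helper plasmid. Truncated left and full right border repeats from nopaline C58 T-DNA delimit the region transferred to the plant genome.

Within the T-DNA, two modules are annotated. The first, in reverse orientation, is the FAST-Red seed marker: an oleosin coding sequence (matched to a Brassica napus oleosin) fused to TagRFP. This fusion targets red fluorescence to seed oil bodies, so transgenic seeds can be picked visually rather than by antibiotic or herbicide selection. Its promoter is not annotated. The second is the expression site, where a bacterial lac promoter/operator-driven mRFP1 cassette with rrnB T1 and T7Te terminators sits immediately upstream of the Venus coding sequence and the Arabidopsis HSP18.2 terminator. This arrangement suggests a placeholder that is replaced by the gene of interest, letting red colonies flag uncut vector, though the record does not describe the cloning method. The TEV protease site is not separately annotated, and the plant promoter driving the fusion is not identified in the feature table.

The associated work concerns purifying proteins from plants by capture on a GFP-binding matrix and protease release, which matches the cleavable fluorescent tag.
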