Addgene plasmid #240661: pG20_TEV_mVenus_FR
Purpose: (Empty Backbone) Expression plasmid for TEV-mVenus-tagged proteins with FAST-Red transgenic seed selection
Depositing lab: Hans-Henning Kunz. Depositing organization: Ludwig-Maximilians-Universitaet Muenchen (LMU). Publication: Catch & Release-rapid cost-effective protein purification from plants using a DIY GFP-Trap-protease approach. Schwartz S, Engstler C, Muhlbauer S, Windenbach E, Wunder T, Kunz HH, Brandt B. Plant J. 2025 Nov;124(3):e70544. doi: 10.1111/tpj.70544. PubMed 41222448.
Backbone
  Vector backbone: pGreen2.0
  Backbone size (bp): 7841
  Vector type: Plant Expression
  Selectable markers: FAST-Red
  Tag / fusion protein: TEV-mVenus (C terminal on backbone)
Growth in bacteria
  Bacterial resistance: Kanamycin, 50 μg/mL
  Growth temperature: 37°C
  Growth strain: DH5alpha
  Copy number: High Copy
Gene/Insert
  Gene/Insert name: None
  Tag / fusion protein: TEV-mVenus (C terminal on backbone)
Terms and licenses: Academic/Nonprofit Terms; Industry Terms: Not Available to Industry
How to cite: pG20_TEV_mVenus_FR was a gift from Hans-Henning Kunz (Addgene plasmid # 240661 ; http://n2t.net/addgene:240661 ; RRID:Addgene_240661)
